Addgene plasmid #178666: A1-LCD+2R
Purpose: Bacterial expression of N-terminally 6His tagged A1-LCD with two Arg residues added (LCD: low-complexity domain, aa 186-320)
Depositing lab: Tanja Mittag. Depositing organization: St. Jude Children's Research Hospital. Publication: Deciphering how naturally occurring sequence features impact the phase behaviours of disordered prion-like domains. Bremer A, Farag M, Borcherds WM, Peran I, Martin EW, Pappu RV, Mittag T. Nat Chem. 2022 Feb;14(2):196-207. doi: 10.1038/s41557-021-00840-w. Epub 2021 Dec 20. PubMed 34931046.
Backbone
  Vector backbone: pDEST17
  Vector type: Bacterial Expression
Growth in bacteria
  Bacterial resistance: Ampicillin, 100 μg/mL
  Growth temperature: 37°C
  Growth strain: DH5alpha
  Copy number: Low Copy
Gene/Insert
  Gene/Insert name: A1-LCD+2R
  Species: H. sapiens (human)
  Mutation: two Arg residues added
  Entrez Gene: HNRNPA1 (a.k.a. ALS19, ALS20, HNRPA1, HNRPA1L3, IBMPFD3, MPD3, UP 1, hnRNP A1, hnRNP-A1)
  Tag / fusion protein: 6xHis (N terminal on insert)
  Cloning method: Gateway Cloning
Terms and licenses: Academic/Nonprofit Terms; Industry Terms: Not Available to Industry
How to cite: A1-LCD+2R was a gift from Tanja Mittag (Addgene plasmid # 178666 ; http://n2t.net/addgene:178666 ; RRID:Addgene_178666)
