[The description below was written by a language model from this plasmid's Addgene catalogue record and pLannotate feature annotations shown in this document.]
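Description:
A1-LCD+2R is a bacterial expression plasmid built on the Gateway destination vector pDEST17, carrying a variant of the low-complexity domain (LCD, residues 186–320) of human hnRNP A1 (HNRNPA1) in which two arginine residues have been added. The record does not say where in the domain these arginines are placed. The sequenced plasmid is about 5.1 kb and has a pBR322-type backbone: a ColE1/pMB1 origin together with the bom region and the rop gene, which keeps copy number low, consistent with the catalogue's low-copy designation. Selection is by ampicillin through the β-lactamase gene and its own promoter. Fragments of the tetracycline resistance gene and its promoter are also annotated, but these are backbone remnants rather than a functional marker.

The expression cassette is driven by the T7 promoter with the phage T7 gene 10 ribosome binding site, so expression requires a host supplying T7 RNA polymerase. Translation begins with an N-terminal polyhistidine tag (catalogued as 6xHis; the annotation tool matched it as a partial 8xHis), reads through the attB1 site left by Gateway recombination, then through a sequence annotated as a TEV protease site fragment, which would normally allow tag removal after affinity purification, and into the HNRNPA1 fragment. The annotation tool matched the insert to the bovine orthologue, but the catalogue gives the species as human. The insert is followed by attB2 and the T7 terminator.

The plasmid belongs to a set of sequence variants used to produce recombinant protein for studying how naturally occurring sequence features, here arginine content, influence the phase behaviour of disordered prion-like domains.
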