Features (pLannotate 1.2.2; 18 found; start..end, strand, type, name):
    246..270     -  protein_bind   attB2: mutant version of attB; recombination site for the Gateway® BP reaction BP Clonase™
    280..329     +  CDS            SET1 (fragment): solubility-enhancement tag derived from T7 phage gene 10B
    337..384     +  terminator     T7 terminator: transcription terminator for bacteriophage T7 RNA polymerase
    410..702     -  CDS            TcR (fragment): tetracycline efflux protein; tet; confers resistance to tetracycline
    750..778     -  promoter       tet promoter: E. coli promoter for tetracycline efflux protein gene
    891..995     +  promoter       AmpR promoter: bla
    996..1856    +  CDS            AmpR: β-lactamase; bla; confers resistance to ampicillin, carbenicillin, and related antibiotics
   2027..2615    +  rep_origin     ori: high-copy-number ColE1/pMB1/pBR322/pUC origin of replication
   2801..2940    -  misc_feature   bom: basis of mobility region from pBR322
   3042..3233    -  CDS            rop: Rop protein, which maintains plasmids at low copy number; rop
   3250..3630    +  CDS            YPB1_ECOLX: Protein predicted: Swiss-Prot protein existence level 4. From Escherichia coli.
   3872..4776    -  CDS            TcR (fragment): tetracycline efflux protein; tet; confers resistance to tetracycline
   4798..4816    +  promoter       T7 promoter: promoter for bacteriophage T7 RNA polymerase
   4848..4870    +  RBS            RBS: efficient ribosome binding site from bacteriophage T7 gene 10 (Olins and Rangwala, 1989)
   4888..4908    +  CDS            8xHis (fragment): 8xHis affinity tag
   4917..4941    +  protein_bind   attB1: mutant version of attB; recombination site for the Gateway® BP reaction BP Clonase™
   4947..4963    +  CDS            TEV site (fragment): tobacco etch virus (TEV) protease recognition and cleavage site
   4968..241     +  CDS            HNRNPA1 (fragment) (across the origin): ROA1_BOVIN - Also known as HNRPA1. Experimental evidence at protein level: Swiss-Prot protein existence level 1. Involved in the packaging of pre-mRNA into hnRNP particles, transport of poly(A) mRNA from the nucleus to the cytoplasm and may modulate splice site selection. May bind to specific miRNA hairpins. Binds to the IRES and thereby inhibits the translation of the apoptosis protease activating factor APAF1. From Bos taurus (Bovine).
>Addgene plasmid #178666 | A1-LCD+2R | addgene full sequence | sequence record 356286 | Addgene NGS Result
TGGTGATGGTTATAATGGTTTTCGTAATGATGGCAGCAACTTTGGTGGCGGAGGTCGCTATAATGATTTT
GGCAATTATAACAACCAGAGCAGCAATTTCGGTCCGATGAAAGGTGGCAATTTTGGAGGTCGTAGCAGCG
GTCCGTATGGTGGTGGCGGTCAGTATTTTGCCAAACCGCGTAATCAAGGTGGCTATGGTGGTTCTAGCAG
CAGCAGCTCATATGGTAGTGGTCGTCGTTTTTAAGACCCAGCTTTCTTGTACAAAGTGGTTGATTCGAGG
CTGCTAACAAAGCCCGAAAGGAAGCTGAGTTGGCTGCTGCCACCGCTGAGCAATAACTAGCATAACCCCT
TGGGGCCTCTAAACGGGTCTTGAGGGGTTTTTTGCTGAAAGGAGGAACTATATCCGGATATCCACAGGAC
GGGTGTGGTCGCCATGATCGCGTAGTCGATAGTGGCTCCAAGTAGCGAAGCGAGCAGGACTGGGCGGCGG
CCAAAGCGGTCGGACAGTGCTCCGAGAACGGGTGCGCATAGAAATTGCATCAACGCATATAGCGCTAGCA
GCACGCCATAGTGACTGGCGATGCTGTCGGAATGGACGATATCCCGCAAGAGGCCCGGCAGTACCGGCAT
AACCAAGCCTATGCCTACAGCATCCAGGGTGACGGTGCCGAGGATGACGATGAGCGCATTGTTAGATTTC
ATACACGGTGCCTGACTGCGTTAGCAATTTAACTGTGATAAACTACCGCATTAAAGCTTATCGATGATAA
GCTGTCAAACATGAGAATTCTTGAAGACGAAAGGGCCTCGTGATACGCCTATTTTTATAGGTTAATGTCA
TGATAATAATGGTTTCTTAGACGTCAGGTGGCACTTTTCGGGGAAATGTGCGCGGAACCCCTATTTGTTT
ATTTTTCTAAATACATTCAAATATGTATCCGCTCATGAGACAATAACCCTGATAAATGCTTCAATAATAT
TGAAAAAGGAAGAGTATGAGTATTCAACATTTCCGTGTCGCCCTTATTCCCTTTTTTGCGGCATTTTGCC
TTCCTGTTTTTGCTCACCCAGAAACGCTGGTGAAAGTAAAAGATGCTGAAGATCAGTTGGGTGCACGAGT
GGGTTACATCGAACTGGATCTCAACAGCGGTAAGATCCTTGAGAGTTTTCGCCCCGAAGAACGTTTTCCA
ATGATGAGCACTTTTAAAGTTCTGCTATGTGGCGCGGTATTATCCCGTGTTGACGCCGGGCAAGAGCAAC
TCGGTCGCCGCATACACTATTCTCAGAATGACTTGGTTGAGTACTCACCAGTCACAGAAAAGCATCTTAC
GGATGGCATGACAGTAAGAGAATTATGCAGTGCTGCCATAACCATGAGTGATAACACTGCGGCCAACTTA
CTTCTGACAACGATCGGAGGACCGAAGGAGCTAACCGCTTTTTTGCACAACATGGGGGATCATGTAACTC
GCCTTGATCGTTGGGAACCGGAGCTGAATGAAGCCATACCAAACGACGAGCGTGACACCACGATGCCTGC
AGCAATGGCAACAACGTTGCGCAAACTATTAACTGGCGAACTACTTACTCTAGCTTCCCGGCAACAATTA
ATAGACTGGATGGAGGCGGATAAAGTTGCAGGACCACTTCTGCGCTCGGCCCTTCCGGCTGGCTGGTTTA
TTGCTGATAAATCTGGAGCCGGTGAGCGTGGGTCTCGCGGTATCATTGCAGCACTGGGGCCAGATGGTAA
GCCCTCCCGTATCGTAGTTATCTACACGACGGGGAGTCAGGCAACTATGGATGAACGAAATAGACAGATC
GCTGAGATAGGTGCCTCACTGATTAAGCATTGGTAACTGTCAGACCAAGTTTACTCATATATACTTTAGA
TTGATTTAAAACTTCATTTTTAATTTAAAAGGATCTAGGTGAAGATCCTTTTTGATAATCTCATGACCAA
AATCCCTTAACGTGAGTTTTCGTTCCACTGAGCGTCAGACCCCGTAGAAAAGATCAAAGGATCTTCTTGA
GATCCTTTTTTTCTGCGCGTAATCTGCTGCTTGCAAACAAAAAAACCACCGCTACCAGCGGTGGTTTGTT
TGCCGGATCAAGAGCTACCAACTCTTTTTCCGAAGGTAACTGGCTTCAGCAGAGCGCAGATACCAAATAC
TGTCCTTCTAGTGTAGCCGTAGTTAGGCCACCACTTCAAGAACTCTGTAGCACCGCCTACATACCTCGCT
CTGCTAATCCTGTTACCAGTGGCTGCTGCCAGTGGCGATAAGTCGTGTCTTACCGGGTTGGACTCAAGAC
GATAGTTACCGGATAAGGCGCAGCGGTCGGGCTGAACGGGGGGTTCGTGCACACAGCCCAGCTTGGAGCG
AACGACCTACACCGAACTGAGATACCTACAGCGTGAGCTATGAGAAAGCGCCACGCTTCCCGAAGGGAGA
AAGGCGGACAGGTATCCGGTAAGCGGCAGGGTCGGAACAGGAGAGCGCACGAGGGAGCTTCCAGGGGGAA
ACGCCTGGTATCTTTATAGTCCTGTCGGGTTTCGCCACCTCTGACTTGAGCGTCGATTTTTGTGATGCTC
GTCAGGGGGGCGGAGCCTATGGAAAAACGCCAGCAACGCGGCCTTTTTACGGTTCCTGGCCTTTTGCTGG
CCTTTTGCTCACATGTTCTTTCCTGCGTTATCCCCTGATTCTGTGGATAACCGTATTACCGCCTTTGAGT
GAGCTGATACCGCTCGCCGCAGCCGAACGACCGAGCGCAGCGAGTCAGTGAGCGAGGAAGCGGAAGAGCG
CCTGATGCGGTATTTTCTCCTTACGCATCTGTGCGGTATTTCACACCGCAATGGTGCACTCTCAGTACAA
TCTGCTCTGATGCCGCATAGTTAAGCCAGTATACACTCCGCTATCGCTACGTGACTGGGTCATGGCTGCG
CCCCGACACCCGCCAACACCCGCTGACGCGCCCTGACGGGCTTGTCTGCTCCCGGCATCCGCTTACAGAC
AAGCTGTGACCGTCTCCGGGAGCTGCATGTGTCAGAGGTTTTCACCGTCATCACCGAAACGCGCGAGGCA
GCTGCGGTAAAGCTCATCAGCGTGGTCGTGAAGCGATTCACAGATGTCTGCCTGTTCATCCGCGTCCAGC
TCGTTGAGTTTCTCCAGAAGCGTTAATGTCTGGCTTCTGATAAAGCGGGCCATGTTAAGGGCGGTTTTTT
CCTGTTTGGTCACTGATGCCTCCGTGTAAGGGGGATTTCTGTTCATGGGGGTAATGATACCGATGAAACG
AGAGAGGATGCTCACGATACGGGTTACTGATGATGAACATGCCCGGTTACTGGAACGTTGTGAGGGTAAA
CAACTGGCGGTATGGATGCGGCGGGACCAGAGAAAAATCACTCAGGGTCAATGCCAGCGCTTCGTTAATA
CAGATGTAGGTGTTCCACAGGGTAGCCAGCAGCATCCTGCGATGCAGATCCGGAACATAATGGTGCAGGG
CGCTGACTTCCGCGTTTCCAGACTTTACGAAACACGGAAACCGAAGACCATTCATGTTGTTGCTCAGGTC
GCAGACGTTTTGCAGCAGCAGTCGCTTCACGTTCGCTCGCGTATCGGTGATTCATTCTGCTAACCAGTAA
GGCAACCCCGCCAGCCTAGCCGGGTCCTCAACGACAGGAGCACGATCATGCGCACCCGTGGCCAGGACCC
AACGCTGCCCGAGATGCGCCGCGTGCGGCTGCTGGAGATGGCGGACGCGATGGATATGTTCTGCCAAGGG
TTGGTTTGCGCATTCACAGTTCTCCGCAAGAATTGATTGGCTCCAATTCTTGGAGTGGTGAATCCGTTAG
CGAGGTGCCGCCGGCTTCCATTCAGGTCGAGGTGGCCCGGCTCCATGCACCGCGACGCAACGCGGGGAGG
CAGACAAGGTATAGGGCGGCGCCTACAATCCATGCCAACCCGTTCCATGTGCTCGCCGAGGCGGCATAAA
TCGCCGTGACGATCAGCGGTCCAATGATCGAAGTTAGGCTGGTAAGAGCCGCGAGCGATCCTTGAAGCTG
TCCCTGATGGTCGTCATCTACCTGCCTGGACAGCATGGCCTGCAACGCGGGCATCCCGATGCCGCCGGAA
GCGAGAAGAATCATAATGGGGAAGGCCATCCAGCCTCGCGTCGCGAACGCCAGCAAGACGTAGCCCAGCG
CGTCGGCCGCCATGCCGGCGATAATGGCCTGCTTCTCGCCGAAACGTTTGGTGGCGGGACCAGTGACGAA
GGCTTGAGCGAGGGCGTGCAAGATTCCGAATACCGCAAGCGACAGGCCGATCATCGTCGCGCTCCAGCGA
AAGCGGTCCTCGCCGAAAATGACCCAGAGCGCTGCCGGCACCTGTCCTACGAGTTGCATGATAAAGAAGA
CAGTCATAAGTGCGGCGACGATAGTCATGCCCCGCGCCCACCGGAAGGAGCTGACTGGGTTGAAGGCTCT
CAAGGGCATCGGTCGATCGACGCTCTCCCTTATGCGACTCCTGCATTAGGAAGCAGCCCAGTAGTAGGTT
GAGGCCGTTGAGCACCGCCGCCGCAAGGAATGGTGCATGCAAGGAGATGGCGCCCAACAGTCCCCCGGCC
ACGGGGCCTGCCACCATACCCACGCCGAAACAAGCGCTCATGAGCCCGAAGTGGCGAGCCCGATCTTCCC
CATCGGTGATGTCGGCGATATAGGCGCCAGCAACCGCACCTGTGGCGCCGGTGATGCCGGCCACGATGCG
TCCGGCGTAGAGGATCGAGATCTCGATCCCGCGAAATTAATACGACTCACTATAGGGAGACCACAACGGT
TTCCCTCTAGAAATAATTTTGTTTAACTTTAAGAAGGAGATATACATATGTCGTACTACCATCACCATCA
CCATCACCTCGAATCAACAAGTTTGTACAAAAAAGCAGGCTTCGAGAACCTGTATTTTCAGGGTAGCATG
GCAAGCGCAAGCAGCAGCCAGCGTGGTCGTAGCGGTAGCGGTAATTTTGGTGGTGGTCGCGGTGGTGGTT
TTGGTGGCAATGATAATTTTGGCCGTGGTGGTAATTTTAGCGGTCGTGGTGGCTTTGGCGGTAGCCGTGG
CGGTGGCGGTTATGGCGGTAG
